Addgene plasmid #80420: pBItetDT12nGFP
Purpose: tet inducible bidirectional plasmid expressing GFP in one direction and in the other a human DMPK genomic segment containing exons 11-15 with 12 CTG repeats in exon 15 located
Depositing lab: Thomas Cooper. Depositing organization: Baylor College of Medicine. Publication: RNase H-mediated degradation of toxic RNA in myotonic dystrophy type 1. Lee JE, Bennett CF, Cooper TA. Proc Natl Acad Sci U S A. 2012 Mar 13;109(11):4221-6. doi: 10.1073/pnas.1117019109. Epub 2012 Feb 27. PubMed 22371589.
Backbone
  Vector backbone: pBiTet
  Vector type: Mammalian Expression
Growth in bacteria
  Bacterial resistance: Ampicillin, 100 μg/mL
  Growth temperature: 37°C
  Growth strain: DH5alpha
  Copy number: High Copy
Gene/Insert
  Gene/Insert name: EGFP and human DMPK exons 11-15 with 12 CTG repeats
  Species: H. sapiens (human)
  Entrez Gene: DMPK (a.k.a. DM, DM1, DM1PK, DMK, MDPK, MT-PK)
Terms and licenses: Academic/Nonprofit Terms; Industry Terms: Not Available to Industry
Depositor comments: Please note that there are some discrepancies between Addgene's quality control sequences and the depositor's sequence. The depositor noted that these discrepancies do NOT affect plasmid function.
How to cite: pBItetDT12nGFP was a gift from Thomas Cooper (Addgene plasmid # 80420 ; http://n2t.net/addgene:80420 ; RRID:Addgene_80420)
