[The description below was written by a language model from this plasmid's Addgene catalogue record and pLannotate feature annotations shown in this document.]
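Description:
pBItetDT12nGFP is a mammalian expression plasmid built on the pBiTet backbone, in which a single tetracycline response element drives two divergent transcription units. It is propagated in E. coli as a high-copy plasmid through a ColE1/pUC-type origin and selected with ampicillin via the β-lactamase gene and its own promoter. The annotated feature table shows the seven-copy tetO array flanked on one side by a minimal CMV promoter and on the other by a short, oppositely oriented fragment of a Tet-responsive minimal promoter. This is the arrangement that lets one tetracycline-controlled transactivator switch on transcription in both directions at once. The transactivator itself is not encoded on the plasmid and must be supplied by the host cell or a second construct.

On the forward side, the minimal CMV promoter drives EGFP, followed by a rabbit β-globin intron, a short β-globin coding remnant and the β-globin polyadenylation signal, which together provide splicing and 3' end processing for the reporter. According to the catalogue entry, the other direction expresses a human DMPK genomic segment spanning exons 11 to 15, carrying 12 CTG repeats in exon 15. The automated annotation does not label this insert, but a large unannotated stretch between the ampicillin cassette and the reverse minimal promoter is where it would be expected to lie.

Twelve CTG repeats is a short, non-expanded tract, so the construct plausibly serves as a normal-length comparison for expanded-repeat versions in myotonic dystrophy type 1 work, with GFP reporting induction. The associated study concerns RNase H-mediated degradation of toxic repeat RNA. The depositor notes some discrepancies between the quality-control and deposited sequences, stated not to affect function.
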