Features (pLannotate 1.2.2; 14 found; start..end, strand, type, name):
     77..122     -  promoter       TRE3GV promoter (fragment): 3rd-generation Tet-responsive promoter that can be activated by binding of Tet-On® 3G, optimized for retroviral and lentiviral vectors
    136..406     +  protein_bind   tetracycline response element: contains seven copies of the tetracycline operator tetO tetracycline repressor TetR
    417..434     +  misc_feature   MCS (fragment): pUC18/19 multiple cloning site
    439..476     +  promoter       minimal CMV promoter: human cytomegalovirus (CMV) immediate early promoter
    570..601     +  misc_feature   MCS (fragment): pUC18/19 multiple cloning site
    626..1345    +  CDS            EGFP: the original enhanced GFP (Yang et al., 1996) mammalian codon-optimized
   1430..2002    +  intron         β-globin intron: intron from rabbit β-globin gene
   2006..2128    +  CDS            HBB: HBB_COLGU - Experimental evidence at transcript level: Swiss-Prot protein existence level 2. Involved in oxygen transport from the lung to the various peripheral tissues. From Colobus guereza (Mantled guereza) (Eastern black-and-white colobus monkey).
   2199..2254    +  polyA_signal   β-globin poly(A) signal: rabbit β-globin polyadenylation signal (Gil and Proudfoot, 1987)
   2580..2633    -  CDS            lacI (fragment): lac repressor; lacI; The lac repressor binds to the lac operator to inhibit transcription in E. coli. This inhibition can be relieved by adding lactose or isopropyl-β-D-thiogalactopyranoside (IPTG).
   2816..3404    -  rep_origin     ori: high-copy-number ColE1/pMB1/pBR322/pUC origin of replication
   3575..4435    -  CDS            AmpR: β-lactamase; bla; confers resistance to ampicillin, carbenicillin, and related antibiotics
   4436..4540    -  promoter       AmpR promoter: bla
   7116..7132    -  misc_feature   MCS (fragment): multiple cloning site
>Addgene plasmid #80420 | pBItetDT12nGFP | depositor full sequence | sequence record 151410 | pBItetDT12nGFP sequence 7144 bps
CTGCAGGAATTCGGGGCCGCGGAGGCTGGATCGGTCCCGGTGTCTTCTATGGAGGTCAAAACAGCGTGGA
TGGCGTCTCCAGGCGATCTGACGGTTCACTAAACGAGCTCTGCTTATATAGGTCGAGTTTACCACTCCCT
ATCAGTGATAGAGAAAAGTGAAAGTCGAGTTTACCACTCCCTATCAGTGATAGAGAAAAGTGAAAGTCGA
GTTTACCACTCCCTATCAGTGATAGAGAAAAGTGAAAGTCGAGTTTACCACTCCCTATCAGTGATAGAGA
AAAGTGAAAGTCGAGTTTACCACTCCCTATCAGTGATAGAGAAAAGTGAAAGTCGAGTTTACCACTCCCT
ATCAGTGATAGAGAAAAGTGAAAGTCGAGTTTACCACTCCCTATCAGTGATAGAGAAAAGTGAAAGTCGA
GCTCGGTACCCGGGTCGAGTAGGCGTGTACGGTGGGAGGCCTATATAAGCAGAGCTCGTTTAGTGAACCG
TCAGATCGCCTGGAGACGCCATCCACGCTGTTTTGACCTCCATAGAAGACACCGGGACCGATCCAGCCTC
CGCGGCCCCGAATTCGAGCTCGGTACCCGGGGATCCTCTAGTCAGCTGACGCGCCGGTCGCCACCATGGT
GAGCAAGGGCGAGGAGCTGTTCACCGGGGTGGTGCCCATCCTGGTCGAGCTGGACGGCGACGTAAACGGC
CACAAGTTCAGCGTGTCCGGCGAGGGCGAGGGCGATGCCACCTACGGCAAGCTGACCCTGAAGTTCATCT
GCACCACCGGCAAGCTGCCCGTGCCCTGGCCCACCCTCGTGACCACCCTGACCTACGGCGTGCAGTGCTT
CAGCCGCTACCCCGACCACATGAAGCAGCACGACTTCTTCAAGTCCGCCATGCCCGAAGGCTACGTCCAG
GAGCGCACCATCTTCTTCAAGGACGACGGCAACTACAAGACCCGCGCCGAGGTGAAGTTCGAGGGCGACA
CCCTGGTGAACCGCATCGAGCTGAAGGGCATCGACTTCAAGGAGGACGGCAACATCCTGGGGCACAAGCT
GGAGTACAACTACAACAGCCACAACGTCTATATCATGGCCGACAAGCAGAAGAACGGCATCAAGGTGAAC
TTCAAGATCCGCCACAACATCGAGGACGGCAGCGTGCAGCTCGCCGACCACTACCAGCAGAACACCCCCA
TCGGCGACGGCCCCGTGCTGCTGCCCGACAACCACTACCTGAGCACCCAGTCCGCCCTGAGCAAAGACCC
CAACGAGAAGCGCGATCACATGGTCCTGCTGGAGTTCGTGACCGCCGCCGGGATCACTCTCGGCATGGAC
GAGCTGTACAAGTAAAGCGGCCGCGACTCTAGATCATAATCAGCCATACCACATTTGTAGAGGTTTTACT
TGCTTTATCTCTAGACTGAGAACTTCAGGGTGAGTTTGGGGACCCTTGATTGTTCTTTCTTTTTCGCTAT
TGAAAAATTCATGTTATATGGAGGGGGCAAAGTTTTCAGGGTGTTGTTTAGAATGGGAAGATGTCCCTTG
TATCACCATGGACCCTCATGATAATTTTGTTTCTTTCACTTTCTACTCTGTTGACAACCATTGTCTCCTC
TTATTTTCTTTTCATTTTCTGTAACTTTTTTCGTTAAACTTTAGCTTGCATTTGTAACGAATTTTTAAAT
TCACTTTCGTTTATTTGTCAGATTGTAAGTACTTTCTCTAATCACTTTTTTTTCAAGGCAATCAGGGTAA
TTATATTGTACTTCAGCACAGTTTTAGAGAACAATTGTTATAATTAAATGATAAGGTAGAATATTTCTGC
ATATAAATTCTGGCTGGCGTGGAAATATTCTTATTGGTAGAAACAACTACATCCTGGTAATCATCCTGCC
TTTCTCTTTATGGTTACAATGATATACACTGTTTGAGATGAGGATAAAATACTCTGAGTCCAAACCGGGC
CCCTCTGCTAACCATGTTCATGCCTTCTTCTTTTTCCTACAGCTCCTGGGCAACGTGCTGGTTGTTGTGC
TGTCTCATCATTTTGGCAAAGAATTCACTCCTCAGGTGCAGGCTGCCTATCAGAAGGTGGTGGCTGGTGT
GGCCAATGCCCTGGCTCACAAATACCACTGAGATCTTTTTCCCTCTGCCAAAAATTATGGGGACATCATG
AAGCCCCTTGAGCATCTGACTTCTGGGTAATAAAGGAAATTTATTTTCATTGCAATAGTGTGTGGGAATT
TTTTGTGTCTCTCACTCGGAAGGACATATGGGAGGGCAAATCATTTAAAACATCAGAATGAGTATTTGGT
TTAGAGTTTGGCAACATATGCCATATGCTGGCTGCCATGAACAAAGGTGGCTATAAAGAGGTCATCAGTA
TATGAAACAGCCCCCTGCTGTCCATTCCTTATTCCATAGAAAAGCCTTGACTTGAGGTTAGATTTTTTTT
ATATTTTGTTTTGTGTTATTTTTTTCTTTAACATCCCTAAAATTTTCCTTACATGTTTTACTAGCCAGAT
TTTTCCTCCTCTCCTGACTACTCCCAGTCATAGCTGTCCCTCTTCTCTTATGAACTCGACTGCATTAATG
AATCGGCCAACGCGCGGGGAGAGGCGGTTTGCGTATTGGGCGCTCTTCCGCTTCCTCGCTCACTGACTCG
CTGCGCTCGGTCGTTCGGCTGCGGCGAGCGGTATCAGCTCACTCAAAGGCGGTAATACGGTTATCCACAG
AATCAGGGGATAACGCAGGAAAGAACATGTGAGCAAAAGGCCAGCAAAAGGCCAGGAACCGTAAAAAGGC
CGCGTTGCTGGCGTTTTTCCATAGGCTCCGCCCCCCTGACGAGCATCACAAAAATCGACGCTCAAGTCAG
AGGTGGCGAAACCCGACAGGACTATAAAGATACCAGGCGTTTCCCCCTGGAAGCTCCCTCGTGCGCTCTC
CTGTTCCGACCCTGCCGCTTACCGGATACCTGTCCGCCTTTCTCCCTTCGGGAAGCGTGGCGCTTTCTCA
ATGCTCACGCTGTAGGTATCTCAGTTCGGTGTAGGTCGTTCGCTCCAAGCTGGGCTGTGTGCACGAACCC
CCCGTTCAGCCCGACCGCTGCGCCTTATCCGGTAACTATCGTCTTGAGTCCAACCCGGTAAGACACGACT
TATCGCCACTGGCAGCAGCCACTGGTAACAGGATTAGCAGAGCGAGGTATGTAGGCGGTGCTACAGAGTT
CTTGAAGTGGTGGCCTAACTACGGCTACACTAGAAGGACAGTATTTGGTATCTGCGCTCTGCTGAAGCCA
GTTACCTTCGGAAAAAGAGTTGGTAGCTCTTGATCCGGCAAACAAACCACCGCTGGTAGCGGTGGTTTTT
TTGTTTGCAAGCAGCAGATTACGCGCAGAAAAAAAGGATCTCAAGAAGATCCTTTGATCTTTTCTACGGG
GTCTGACGCTCAGTGGAACGAAAACTCACGTTAAGGGATTTTGGTCATGAGATTATCAAAAAGGATCTTC
ACCTAGATCCTTTTAAATTAAAAATGAAGTTTTAAATCAATCTAAAGTATATATGAGTAAACTTGGTCTG
ACAGTTACCAATGCTTAATCAGTGAGGCACCTATCTCAGCGATCTGTCTATTTCGTTCATCCATAGTTGC
CTGACTCCCCGTCGTGTAGATAACTACGATACGGGAGGGCTTACCATCTGGCCCCAGTGCTGCAATGATA
CCGCGAGACCCACGCTCACCGGCTCCAGATTTATCAGCAATAAACCAGCCAGCCGGAAGGGCCGAGCGCA
GAAGTGGTCCTGCAACTTTATCCGCCTCCATCCAGTCTATTAATTGTTGCCGGGAAGCTAGAGTAAGTAG
TTCGCCAGTTAATAGTTTGCGCAACGTTGTTGCCATTGCTACAGGCATCGTGGTGTCACGCTCGTCGTTT
GGTATGGCTTCATTCAGCTCCGGTTCCCAACGATCAAGGCGAGTTACATGATCCCCCATGTTGTGCAAAA
AAGCGGTTAGCTCCTTCGGTCCTCCGATCGTTGTCAGAAGTAAGTTGGCCGCAGTGTTATCACTCATGGT
TATGGCAGCACTGCATAATTCTCTTACTGTCATGCCATCCGTAAGATGCTTTTCTGTGACTGGTGAGTAC
TCAACCAAGTCATTCTGAGAATAGTGTATGCGGCGACCGAGTTGCTCTTGCCCGGCGTCAATACGGGATA
ATACCGCGCCACATAGCAGAACTTTAAAAGTGCTCATCATTGGAAAACGTTCTTCGGGGCGAAAACTCTC
AAGGATCTTACCGCTGTTGAGATCCAGTTCGATGTAACCCACTCGTGCACCCAACTGATCTTCAGCATCT
TTTACTTTCACCAGCGTTTCTGGGTGAGCAAAAACAGGAAGGCAAAATGCCGCAAAAAAGGGAATAAGGG
CGACACGGAAATGTTGAATACTCATACTCTTCCTTTTTCAATATTATTGAAGCATTTATCAGGGTTATTG
TCTCATGAGCGGATACATATTTGAATGTATTTAGAAAAATAAACAAATAGGGGTTCCGCGCACATTTCCC
CGAAAAGTGCCACCTGACGTCTAAGAAACCATTATTATCATGACATTAACCTATAAAAATAGGCGTATCA
CGAGGCCCTTTCGTCTTCACTCGACGCTCGAGCGCAGGCGCAGTGGAAGGAGGATGGCCGCGCGCGCTGC
CAGCCCAGCCCCCTCTTCTCGACGCTCGGTGGCACAGCTGGGCCACAGCTGGGCGGGGGCGGTGCCTCCG
GGTGGCCCGCTCGCCCTCCTATTGGCCGGACGCCAAAGCCCCGCCCCGTGGCTTTTCCTCCCCCAACCCT
GATTCGGCCGCTTCGCATCCCGCTAGCTCCTCCCAGACCTTCGGCCGCCTCCACACGCCTCCGGATTGGC
CCGCTGCGGAGCTCCGGCCCACAACGCAAACCGCGGACACTGTGGAGTCCAGAGCTTTGGGCAGATGGAG
GGCCTTTTATTCGCGAGGGTCGGGGGTGGGGGTCCTAGGTGGGGACAGACAATAAATACCGAGGAATGTC
GGGGTCTCAGTGCATCCAAAACGTGGATTGGGGTTGTTGGGGGTCCTGTAGCCTGTCAGCGAGTCGGAGG
ACGAGGTCAATAAATATCCAAACCGCCGAAGCGGGCGGAGCCGGCTGGGGCTCCGAGAGCAGCGCAAGTG
AGGAGGGGGGCGCGGGATCCCCGAAAAAGCGGGTTTGGCAAAAGCAAATTTCCCGAGTAAGCAGGCAGAG
ATCGCGCCAGACGCTCCCCAGAGCAGGGCGTCATGCACAAGAAAGCTTTGCACTTTGCGAACCAACGATA
GGTGGGGGTGCGTGGAGGATGGAACACGGACGGCCCGGCTTGCTGCCTTCCCAGGCCTGCAGTTTGCCCA
TCCACGTCAGGGCCTCAGCCTGGCCGAAAGAAAGAAATGGTCTGTGATCCCCCGTCGACAGCAGCAGCAG
CAGCAGCAGCAGCAGCAGCAGCAGTCGACATTCCCGGCTACAAGGACCCTTCGAGCCCCGTTCGCCGGCC
GCGGACCCGGCCCCTCCCTCCCCGGCCGCTAGGGGGCGGGCCCGGATCACAGGACTGGAGCTGGGCGGAG
ACCCACGCTCGGAGCGGTTGTGAACTGGCAGGCGGTGGGCGCGGCTTCTGTGCCGTGCCCCGGGCACTCA
GTCTTCCAACGGGGCCCCGGAGTCGAAGACAGTTCTAGGGTTCAGGGAGCGCGGGCGGCTCCTGGGCGGC
GCCAGACTGCGGTGAGTTGGCCGGCGTGGGCCACCAACCCAATGCAGCCCAGGGCGGCGGCACGAGACAG
AACAACGGCGAACAGGAGCAGGGAAAGCGCCTCCGATAGGCCAGGCCTAGGGACCTGCGGGGAGAGGGCG
AGGTCAACACCCGGCATGGGCCTCTGATTGGCTCCTGGGACTCGCCCCGCCTACGCCCATAGGTGGGCCC
GCACTCTTCCCTGCGCCCCGCCCCCGCCCCAACAGCCTACAGCTGTTGTTAGTCCACTCGCACGCCTCGA
ATCCCGTCCGAACTCGTCATTGGCTGCTTCCTAGCGGCCTGTGTTGATTGGCTGCCCGAAGATCCGCCCT
CCTGCCGTGGGCCCAGCCCCGCAAATGCGCAGCTAAGCGGGTGGCACGGGGCGGGTGGAGCGCGGGGCGC
GACGGCGGAGGGGGGCGTGGGCAGCCGGACGTACCCTGGCAGGGAGCAGCAGGTGGCGGCGGTGCATGGG
GCCTGGCCCCACCAGCGGGCACTGGCCCACAGCCACGGCCGGGGGGCCATCTAGCTGGAGAGAGAAGGGA
CAGGTGACCCGATCGGAGCCCAGCCCAGCCCTCAGCGGTGGGGCGAGAGACAGCGAGCGGAATCGAGGTT
GGGGAGGTTATCTAGGGAGATCCCGGAGGGAATCTGGTGAGGCCTGAACGGAGGGAGATCTGGGGCTGAA
TAAAGGGCTTCTGCCCTCTAAAGTCGCAAAGACGTAGGGTGAGCCCTATATCTGGACGGGGAGACCAGGA
GCCAGGGAGGGGATCTGCAGAATGGGCAGCAGGTCTGAGGCAGGGGAAAGAGAGGGGTCTTACATGGGAA
GGTGGATCCGTGGCCCGGGGACTGGGGACCCCCGTGACAGCTGGAAGGAGAAGAAAGAGGCATAGGGCGC
GTGGAGGGGCGAAGGAGGGCGGTGGCGCGGCGTGCCCCAGCGTGGGTCCCTTCCCTCCTCCAGGTGTCTA
TACACGCCCCGCGGAGCAGACGGCCCACCTCCTCCCGGTCCTCCGGGGAAGGGGACACATGAGGGACTCA
CCTGTGGCTCCCTCTGCCTGCAGCAACTCCATCCGCTCCTGCAACTGCCGGACGTGTGCCTCTAGGTCCC
GGTTCCGAGCCTCTGCCTCGCGTAGTTGACTGTGGGGAGGTAAGGACGGTGAGTCCGTCCGGGCCGGACG
AGAGGGGCTGCCAAGGGTTGCCACCGGCCCGCATCCCGGCCCCGGCCCCGGCCCCGATCCCGACCTGGCG
AAGTTCTGGTTGTCCGTGCGGATGGCCTCCATCTCCCGGCTCAGGCTCTGCCGGGTGAGCACCTCCTCCT
CCAGGGCTTCCTGGAGCTCCCGCAGCGTCACCTCGGCCTCAGCCTGATCTGAGTCCGGTAGCTCGACGCG
GCCG
