>Addgene plasmid #80420 | pBItetDT12nGFP | addgene partial sequence | sequence record 156902 | EGFP-N 5'-CGTCGCCGTCCAGCTCGACCAG-3'
GCTCCTCGCCCTTGCTCACCATGGTGGCGACCGGCGCGTTCAGCTGACTAGAGGATCCCCGGGTACCGAG
CTCGAATTCGGGGCCGCGGAGGCTGGATCGGTCCCGGTGTCTTCTATGGAGGTCAAAACAGCGTGGATGG
CGTCTCCAGGCGATCTGACGGTTCACTAAACGAGCTCTGCTTATATAGGCCTCCCACCGTACACGCCTAC
CTCGACCCGGGTACCGAGCTCGACTTTCACTTTTCTCTATCACTGATAGGGAGTGGTAAACTCGACTTTC
ACTTTTCTCTATCACTGATAGGGAGTGGTAAACTCGACTTTCACTTTTCTCTATCACTGATAGGGAGTGG
TAAACTCGACTTTCACTTTTCTCTATCACTGATAGGGAGTGGTAAACTCGACTTTCACTTTTCTCTATCA
CT
