>Addgene plasmid #80420 | pBItetDT12nGFP | addgene partial sequence | sequence record 156903 | pBRforEco 5'-AATAGGCGTATCACGAGGC-3'
GGTCGAGCTGGATACTTCCCGTCCGCCAGGGGGACATGCCGGCGATGCTGAAGGTCGCGCGCATTCCCGA
TGAAGAGGCCGGTTACTCGAGCGCAGGCGCAGTGGAAGGAGGATGGCCGCGCGCGCTGCCAGCCCAGCCC
CCTCTTCTCGACGCTCGGTGGCACAGCTGGGCCACAGCTGGGCGGGGGCGGTGCCTCCGGGTGGCCCGCT
CGCCCTCCTATTGGCCGGACGCCAAAGCCCCGCCCCGTGGCTTTTCCTCCCCCAACCCTGATTCGGCCGC
TTCGCATCCCGCTAGCTCCTCCCAGACCTTCGGCCGCCTCCACACGCCTCCGGATTGGCCCGCTGCGGAG
CCTCCGGCCCACAACGCAAACCGCGGACACTGTGGAGTCCAGAGCTTTGGGCAGATGGAGGGCCTTTTAT
TCGCGAGGGTCGGGGGTGGGGGTCCTAGGTGGGGACAGACAATAGATACCGAGGAATGTCGGGGTCTCAG
TGCATCCAAAACGTGGATTGGGGTTGTTGGGGGTCCTGTAGCCTGTCAGCGAGTCGGAGGACGAGGTCAA
TAAATATCCAAACCGCCGAAGCGGGCGGGGCCGGCTGGGGCTCCGAGAGCAGCGCAAGTGAGGAGGGGGG
CGCGGGATCCCCGAAAAAGCGGGTTTGGCAAAAGCAAATTTCCCGAGTAAGCAGGCAGAGATCGCGCCAG
ACGCTCCCCAGAGCAGGGCGTCATGCACAAGAAAGCTTTGCACTTTGCGAACCAACGATAGGTGGGGGTG
CGTGGAGGATGGAACACGG
