>Addgene plasmid #80420 | pBItetDT12nGFP | addgene partial sequence | sequence record 158023 | pEGFP-R 5'-acctctacaaatgtggtatg-3'
GCCGCTTTACTTGTACAGCTCGTCCATGCCGAGAGTGATCCCGGCGGCGGTCACGAACTCCAGCAGGACC
ATGTGATCGCGCTTCTCGTTGGGGTCTTTGCTCAGGGCGGACTGGGTGCTCAGGTAGTGGTTGTCGGGCA
GCAGCACGGGGCCGTCGCCGATGGGGGTGTTCTGCTGGTAGTGGTCGGCGAGCTGCACGCTGCCGTCCTC
GATGTTGTGGCGGATCTTGAAGTTCACCTTGATGCCGTTCTTCTGCTTGTCGGCCATGATATAGACGTTG
TGGCTGTTGTAGTTGTACTCCAGCTTGTGCCCCAGGATGTTGCCGTCCTCCTTGAAGTCGATGCCCTTCA
GCTCGATGCGGTTCACCAGGGTGTCGCCCTCGAACTTCACCTCGGCGCGGGTCTTGTAGTTGCCGTCGTC
CTTGAAGAAGATGGTGCGCTCCTGGACGTAGCCTTCGGGCATGGCGGACTTGAAGAAGTCGTGCTGCTTC
ATGTGGTCGGGGTAGCGGCTGAAGCACTGCACGCCGTAGGTCAGGGTGGTCACGAGGGTGGGCCAGGGCA
CGGGCAGCTTGCCGGTGGTGCAGATGAACTTCAGGGTCAGCTTGCCGTAGGTGGCATCGCCCTCGCCCTC
GCCGGACACGCTGAACTTGTGGCCGTTTACGTCGCCGTCCAGCTCGACCAGGATGGGCACCACCCCGGTG
AACAGCTCCTCGCCCTTGCTCACCATGGTGGCGACCGGCGCGTCAGCTGACTAGAGGATCC
