>Addgene plasmid #80420 | pBItetDT12nGFP | addgene partial sequence | sequence record 158024 | pQE-Fwd 5'-CCCGAAAAGTGCCACCTG-3'
TTAACCTATAAAAATAGGCGTATCACGAGGCCCTTTCGTCTTCACTCGACGCGGCCAGCTTGGTCGAGCT
GGATACTTCCCGTCCGCCAGGGGGACATGCCGGCGATGCTGAAGGTCGCGCGCATTCCCGATGAAGAGGC
CGGTTACTCGAGCGCAGGCGCAGTGGAAGGAGGATGGCCGCGCGCGCTGCCAGCCCAGCCCCCTCTTCTC
GACGCTCGGTGGCACAGCTGGGCCACAGCTGGGCGGGGGCGGTGCCTCCGGGTGGCCCGCTCGCCCTCCT
ATTGGCCGGACGCCAAAGCCCCGCCCCGTGGCTTTTCCTCCCCCAACCCTGATTCGGCCGCTTCGCATCC
CGCTAGCTCCTCCCAGACCTTCGGCCGCCTCCACACGCCTCCGGATTGGCCCGCTGCGGAGCCTCCGGCC
CACAACGCAAACCGCGGACACTGTGGAGTCCAGAGCTTTGGGCAGATGGAGGGCCTTTTATTCGCGAGGG
TCGGGGGTGGGGGTCCTAGGTGGGGACAGACAATAGATACCGAGGAATGTCGGGGTCTCAGTGCATCCAA
AACGTGGATTGGGGTTGTTGGGGGTCCTGTAGCCTGTCAGCGAGTCGGAGGACGAGGTCAATAAATATCC
AAACCGCCGAAGCGGGCGGGGCCGGCTGGGGCTCCGAGAGCAGCGCAAGTGAGGAGGGGGGCGCGGGATC
CCCGAAA
